Addgene plasmid #164990: CRISPR_HLA_DQA
Purpose: Expression of gRNA targeting HLA-DQA locus, including DQA1*01:01:01
Depositing lab: Matthew Meyerson. Depositing organization: Dana-Farber Cancer Institute. Publication: Antigen identification for HLA class I- and HLA class II-restricted T cell receptors using cytokine-capturing antigen-presenting cells. Lee MN, Meyerson M. Sci Immunol. 2021 Jan 22;6(55). pii: 6/55/eabf4001. doi: 10.1126/sciimmunol.abf4001. PubMed 33483338.
Backbone
  Vector backbone: pXPR_001 (lentiCRISPRv1, Addgene #49535)
  Vector type: Mammalian Expression, Lentiviral, CRISPR
  Selectable markers: Puromycin
Growth in bacteria
  Bacterial resistance: Ampicillin, 100 μg/mL
  Growth temperature: 37°C
  Growth strain: NEB Stable
  Copy number: Unknown
Gene/Insert
  Gene/Insert name: gRNA against HLA-DQA1*01:01:01
  gRNA/shRNA sequence: AATGGGCAGTCAGTCACAGA
  Species: H. sapiens (human)
  Cloning method: Restriction Enzyme; 5′ cloning site BsmBI (unknown if destroyed); 3′ cloning site BsmBI (unknown if destroyed)
  Sequencing primers: 5′ U6-F
Terms and licenses: Academic/Nonprofit Terms; Industry Terms: Not Available to Industry
How to cite: CRISPR_HLA_DQA was a gift from Matthew Meyerson (Addgene plasmid # 164990 ; http://n2t.net/addgene:164990 ; RRID:Addgene_164990)
