[The description below was written by a language model from this plasmid's Addgene catalogue record and pLannotate feature annotations shown in this document.]
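Description:
CRISPR_HLA_DQA is an all-in-one lentiviral CRISPR plasmid built on the pXPR_001 (lentiCRISPRv1) backbone. It delivers both Streptococcus pyogenes Cas9 and a single guide RNA directed against the human HLA-DQA locus, including the DQA1*01:01:01 allele. The guide spacer was cloned through BsmBI sites between a human U6 RNA polymerase III promoter and the SpCas9 gRNA scaffold. Downstream, after a central polypurine tract (cPPT/CTS), an EF-1α core promoter drives the Cas9 coding sequence. The annotation software split this sequence into contiguous N- and C-terminal portions, but together they appear to form one continuous open reading frame. A puromycin N-acetyltransferase sequence follows for selection of transduced mammalian cells. The element linking Cas9 to the puromycin marker is not annotated in the feature table. A WPRE downstream of the cassette enhances transcript stability and expression.

The viral framework is a third-generation, self-inactivating HIV-1 design. An RSV promoter fused to a truncated 5' LTR produces the genomic RNA in packaging cells. The Ψ packaging signal with a partial gag sequence and the Rev response element support encapsidation and nuclear export. The ΔU3 3' LTR disables LTR promoter activity after integration. An SV40 poly(A) signal and SV40 origin lie outside the 3' LTR. In bacteria the 11.6 kb plasmid is maintained through a high-copy ColE1/pUC-type origin with ampicillin resistance, and it also carries an f1 origin and residual lac, T7 and T3 cloning-vector elements.

The construct is intended for knocking out HLA-DQA expression in human cells. The associated publication concerns cytokine-capturing antigen-presenting cells used to identify antigens of HLA class I- and class II-restricted T cell receptors.
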