Features (pLannotate 1.2.2; 29 found; start..end, strand, type, name):
      5..231     +  promoter       RSV promoter: Rous sarcoma virus enhancer/promoter
    232..412     +  LTR            5' LTR (truncated): truncated 5' long terminal repeat (LTR) from HIV-1
    459..584     +  misc_feature   HIV-1 Ψ: packaging signal of human immunodeficiency virus type 1
    568..931     +  CDS            HIV-1 gag (fragment): gag protein from human immunodeficiency virus 1; gag
   1077..1310    +  misc_feature   RRE: The Rev response element (RRE) of HIV-1 allows for Rev-dependent mRNA export from the nucleus to the cytoplasm.
   1687..1713    +  CDS            Rev (fragment): human immunodeficiency virus 1 (HIV-1) Rev protein; rev; enhances nuclear export of unspliced and incompletely spliced viral mRNAs
   1717..1957    +  promoter       U6 promoter: RNA polymerase III promoter for human U6 snRNA
   1987..2062    +  misc_RNA       gRNA scaffold: guide RNA scaffold for the Streptococcus pyogenes CRISPR/Cas9 system
   2110..2227    +  misc_feature   cPPT/CTS: central polypurine tract and central termination sequence of HIV-1
   2296..2507    +  promoter       EF-1α core promoter: core promoter for human elongation factor EF-1α
   2611..4212    +  CDS            Cas9(N): N-terminal portion of Streptococcus pyogenes Cas9 (Zetsche et al., 2015)
   4213..6711    +  CDS            Cas9(C): C-terminal portion of Streptococcus pyogenes Cas9 (Zetsche et al., 2015)
   6832..7431    +  CDS            PuroR (fragment): puromycin N-acetyltransferase; pac from Streptomyces; confers resistance to puromycin
   7447..8035    +  misc_feature   WPRE: woodchuck hepatitis virus posttranscriptional regulatory element
   8086..8105    +  misc_feature   cPPT/CTS (fragment): central polypurine tract and central termination sequence of HIV-1
   8107..8340    +  LTR            3' LTR (ΔU3): self-inactivating 3' long terminal repeat (LTR) from HIV-1
   8418..8539    +  polyA_signal   SV40 poly(A) signal: SV40 polyadenylation signal
   8579..8714    +  rep_origin     SV40 ori: SV40 origin of replication
   8735..8753    -  promoter       T7 promoter: promoter for bacteriophage T7 RNA polymerase
   8761..8916    +  CDS            lacZα (fragment): LacZα fragment of β-galactosidase; lacZ fragment
   8921..9349    +  rep_origin     f1 ori (sequence partly withheld): f1 bacteriophage origin of replication; arrow indicates direction of (+) strand synthesis
   9402..9506    +  promoter       AmpR promoter: bla
   9507..10367   +  CDS            AmpR: β-lactamase; bla; confers resistance to ampicillin, carbenicillin, and related antibiotics
  10538..11126   +  rep_origin     ori: high-copy-number ColE1/pMB1/pBR322/pUC origin of replication
  11309..11401   +  CDS            lacI (fragment): lac repressor; lacI; The lac repressor binds to the lac operator to inhibit transcription in E. coli. This inhibition can be relieved by adding lactose or isopropyl-β-D-thiogalactopyranoside (IPTG).
  11414..11435   +  protein_bind   CAP binding site: CAP binding activates transcription in the presence of cAMP. E. coli catabolite activator protein
  11450..11480   +  promoter       lac promoter: promoter for the E. coli lac operon
  11484..11506   +  protein_bind   lac operator (fragment): The lac repressor binds to the lac operator to inhibit transcription in E. coli. This inhibition can be relieved by adding lactose or isopropyl-β-D-thiogalactopyranoside (IPTG). lac repressor encoded by lacI
  11549..11567   +  promoter       T3 promoter: promoter for bacteriophage T3 RNA polymerase
>Addgene plasmid #164990 | CRISPR_HLA_DQA | addgene full sequence | sequence record 370618 | Addgene NGS Result
TTAATGTAGTCTTATGCAATACTCTTGTAGTCTTGCAACATGGTAACGATGAGTTAGCAACATGCCTTAC
AAGGAGAGAAAAAGCACCGTGCATGCCGATTGGTGGAAGTAAGGTGGTACGATCGTGCCTTATTAGGAAG
GCAACAGACGGGTCTGACATGGATTGGACGAACCACTGAATTGCCGCATTGCAGAGATATTGTATTTAAG
TGCCTAGCTCGATACATAAACGGGTCTCTCTGGTTAGACCAGATCTGAGCCTGGGAGCTCTCTGGCTAAC
TAGGGAACCCACTGCTTAAGCCTCAATAAAGCTTGCCTTGAGTGCTTCAAGTAGTGTGTGCCCGTCTGTT
GTGTGACTCTGGTAACTAGAGATCCCTCAGACCCTTTTAGTCAGTGTGGAAAATCTCTAGCAGTGGCGCC
CGAACAGGGACTTGAAAGCGAAAGGGAAACCAGAGGAGCTCTCTCGACGCAGGACTCGGCTTGCTGAAGC
GCGCACGGCAAGAGGCGAGGGGCGGCGACTGGTGAGTACGCCAAAAATTTTGACTAGCGGAGGCTAGAAG
GAGAGAGATGGGTGCGAGAGCGTCAGTATTAAGCGGGGGAGAATTAGATCGCGATGGGAAAAAATTCGGT
TAAGGCCAGGGGGAAAGAAAAAATATAAATTAAAACATATAGTATGGGCAAGCAGGGAGCTAGAACGATT
CGCAGTTAATCCTGGCCTGTTAGAAACATCAGAAGGCTGTAGACAAATACTGGGACAGCTACAACCATCC
CTTCAGACAGGATCAGAAGAACTTAGATCATTATATAATACAGTAGCAACCCTCTATTGTGTGCATCAAA
GGATAGAGATAAAAGACACCAAGGAAGCTTTAGACAAGATAGAGGAAGAGCAAAACAAAAGTAAGACCAC
CGCACAGCAAGCGGCCGCTGATCTTCAGACCTGGAGGAGGAGATATGAGGGACAATTGGAGAAGTGAATT
ATATAAATATAAAGTAGTAAAAATTGAACCATTAGGAGTAGCACCCACCAAGGCAAAGAGAAGAGTGGTG
CAGAGAGAAAAAAGAGCAGTGGGAATAGGAGCTTTGTTCCTTGGGTTCTTGGGAGCAGCAGGAAGCACTA
TGGGCGCAGCGTCAATGACGCTGACGGTACAGGCCAGACAATTATTGTCTGGTATAGTGCAGCAGCAGAA
CAATTTGCTGAGGGCTATTGAGGCGCAACAGCATCTGTTGCAACTCACAGTCTGGGGCATCAAGCAGCTC
CAGGCAAGAATCCTGGCTGTGGAAAGATACCTAAAGGATCAACAGCTCCTGGGGATTTGGGGTTGCTCTG
GAAAACTCATTTGCACCACTGCTGTGCCTTGGAATGCTAGTTGGAGTAATAAATCTCTGGAACAGATTTG
GAATCACACGACCTGGATGGAGTGGGACAGAGAAATTAACAATTACACAAGCTTAATACACTCCTTAATT
GAAGAATCGCAAAACCAGCAAGAAAAGAATGAACAAGAATTATTGGAATTAGATAAATGGGCAAGTTTGT
GGAATTGGTTTAACATAACAAATTGGCTGTGGTATATAAAATTATTCATAATGATAGTAGGAGGCTTGGT
AGGTTTAAGAATAGTTTTTGCTGTACTTTCTATAGTGAATAGAGTTAGGCAGGGATATTCACCATTATCG
TTTCAGACCCACCTCCCAACCCCGAGGGGACCCAGAGAGGGCCTATTTCCCATGATTCCTTCATATTTGC
ATATACGATACAAGGCTGTTAGAGAGATAATTAGAATTAATTTGACTGTAAACACAAAGATATTAGTACA
AAATACGTGACGTAGAAAGTAATAATTTCTTGGGTAGTTTGCAGTTTTAAAATTATGTTTTAAAATGGAC
TATCATATGCTTACCGTAACTTGAAAGTATTTCGATTTCTTGGCTTTATATATCTTGTGGAAAGGACGAA
ACACCGAATGGGCAGTCAGTCACAGAGTTTTAGAGCTAGAAATAGCAAGTTAAAATAAGGCTAGTCCGTT
ATCAACTTGAAAAAGTGGCACCGAGTCGGTGCTTTTTTGAATTCTAGATCTTGAGACAAATGGCAGTATT
CATCCACAATTTTAAAAGAAAAGGGGGGATTGGGGGGTACAGTGCAGGGGAAAGAATAGTAGACATAATA
GCAACAGACATACAAACTAAAGAATTACAAAAACAAATTACAAAAATTCAAAATTTTCGGGTTTATTACA
GGGACAGCAGAGATCCACTTTGGCGCCGGCTCGAGTGGCTCCGGTGCCCGTCAGTGGGCAGAGCGCACAT
CGCCCACAGTCCCCGAGAAGTTGGGGGGAGGGGTCGGCAATTGAACCGGTGCCTAGAGAAGGTGGCGCGG
GGTAAACTGGGAAAGTGATGTCGTGTACTGGCTCCGCCTTTTTCCCGAGGGTGGGGGAGAACCGTATATA
AGTGCAGTAGTCGCCGTGAACGTTCTTTTTCGCAACGGGTTTGCCGCCAGAACACAGGTGTCGTGACGCG
GGATCCGCCACCATGGATTACAAAGACGATGACGATAAGATGGCCCCAAAGAAGAAGCGGAAGGTCGGTA
TCCACGGAGTCCCAGCAGCCGACAAGAAGTACAGCATCGGCCTGGACATCGGCACCAACTCTGTGGGCTG
GGCCGTGATCACCGACGAGTACAAGGTGCCCAGCAAGAAATTCAAGGTGCTGGGCAACACCGACCGGCAC
AGCATCAAGAAGAACCTGATCGGAGCCCTGCTGTTCGACAGCGGCGAAACAGCCGAGGCCACCCGGCTGA
AGAGAACCGCCAGAAGAAGATACACCAGACGGAAGAACCGGATCTGCTATCTGCAAGAGATCTTCAGCAA
CGAGATGGCCAAGGTGGACGACAGCTTCTTCCACAGACTGGAAGAGTCCTTCCTGGTGGAAGAGGATAAG
AAGCACGAGCGGCACCCCATCTTCGGCAACATCGTGGACGAGGTGGCCTACCACGAGAAGTACCCCACCA
TCTACCACCTGAGAAAGAAACTGGTGGACAGCACCGACAAGGCCGACCTGCGGCTGATCTATCTGGCCCT
GGCCCACATGATCAAGTTCCGGGGCCACTTCCTGATCGAGGGCGACCTGAACCCCGACAACAGCGACGTG
GACAAGCTGTTCATCCAGCTGGTGCAGACCTACAACCAGCTGTTCGAGGAAAACCCCATCAACGCCAGCG
GCGTGGACGCCAAGGCCATCCTGTCTGCCAGACTGAGCAAGAGCAGACGGCTGGAAAATCTGATCGCCCA
GCTGCCCGGCGAGAAGAAGAATGGCCTGTTCGGAAACCTGATTGCCCTGAGCCTGGGCCTGACCCCCAAC
TTCAAGAGCAACTTCGACCTGGCCGAGGATGCCAAACTGCAGCTGAGCAAGGACACCTACGACGACGACC
TGGACAACCTGCTGGCCCAGATCGGCGACCAGTACGCCGACCTGTTTCTGGCCGCCAAGAACCTGTCCGA
CGCCATCCTGCTGAGCGACATCCTGAGAGTGAACACCGAGATCACCAAGGCCCCCCTGAGCGCCTCTATG
ATCAAGAGATACGACGAGCACCACCAGGACCTGACCCTGCTGAAAGCTCTCGTGCGGCAGCAGCTGCCTG
AGAAGTACAAAGAGATTTTCTTCGACCAGAGCAAGAACGGCTACGCCGGCTACATTGACGGCGGAGCCAG
CCAGGAAGAGTTCTACAAGTTCATCAAGCCCATCCTGGAAAAGATGGACGGCACCGAGGAACTGCTCGTG
AAGCTGAACAGAGAGGACCTGCTGCGGAAGCAGCGGACCTTCGACAACGGCAGCATCCCCCACCAGATCC
ACCTGGGAGAGCTGCACGCCATTCTGCGGCGGCAGGAAGATTTTTACCCATTCCTGAAGGACAACCGGGA
AAAGATCGAGAAGATCCTGACCTTCCGCATCCCCTACTACGTGGGCCCTCTGGCCAGGGGAAACAGCAGA
TTCGCCTGGATGACCAGAAAGAGCGAGGAAACCATCACCCCCTGGAACTTCGAGGAAGTGGTGGACAAGG
GCGCTTCCGCCCAGAGCTTCATCGAGCGGATGACCAACTTCGATAAGAACCTGCCCAACGAGAAGGTGCT
GCCCAAGCACAGCCTGCTGTACGAGTACTTCACCGTGTATAACGAGCTGACCAAAGTGAAATACGTGACC
GAGGGAATGAGAAAGCCCGCCTTCCTGAGCGGCGAGCAGAAAAAGGCCATCGTGGACCTGCTGTTCAAGA
CCAACCGGAAAGTGACCGTGAAGCAGCTGAAAGAGGACTACTTCAAGAAAATCGAGTGCTTCGACTCCGT
GGAAATCTCCGGCGTGGAAGATCGGTTCAACGCCTCCCTGGGCACATACCACGATCTGCTGAAAATTATC
AAGGACAAGGACTTCCTGGACAATGAGGAAAACGAGGACATTCTGGAAGATATCGTGCTGACCCTGACAC
TGTTTGAGGACAGAGAGATGATCGAGGAACGGCTGAAAACCTATGCCCACCTGTTCGACGACAAAGTGAT
GAAGCAGCTGAAGCGGCGGAGATACACCGGCTGGGGCAGGCTGAGCCGGAAGCTGATCAACGGCATCCGG
GACAAGCAGTCCGGCAAGACAATCCTGGATTTCCTGAAGTCCGACGGCTTCGCCAACAGAAACTTCATGC
AGCTGATCCACGACGACAGCCTGACCTTTAAAGAGGACATCCAGAAAGCCCAGGTGTCCGGCCAGGGCGA
TAGCCTGCACGAGCACATTGCCAATCTGGCCGGCAGCCCCGCCATTAAGAAGGGCATCCTGCAGACAGTG
AAGGTGGTGGACGAGCTCGTGAAAGTGATGGGCCGGCACAAGCCCGAGAACATCGTGATCGAAATGGCCA
GAGAGAACCAGACCACCCAGAAGGGACAGAAGAACAGCCGCGAGAGAATGAAGCGGATCGAAGAGGGCAT
CAAAGAGCTGGGCAGCCAGATCCTGAAAGAACACCCCGTGGAAAACACCCAGCTGCAGAACGAGAAGCTG
TACCTGTACTACCTGCAGAATGGGCGGGATATGTACGTGGACCAGGAACTGGACATCAACCGGCTGTCCG
ACTACGATGTGGACCATATCGTGCCTCAGAGCTTTCTGAAGGACGACTCCATCGACAACAAGGTGCTGAC
CAGAAGCGACAAGAACCGGGGCAAGAGCGACAACGTGCCCTCCGAAGAGGTCGTGAAGAAGATGAAGAAC
TACTGGCGGCAGCTGCTGAACGCCAAGCTGATTACCCAGAGAAAGTTCGACAATCTGACCAAGGCCGAGA
GAGGCGGCCTGAGCGAACTGGATAAGGCCGGCTTCATCAAGAGACAGCTGGTGGAAACCCGGCAGATCAC
AAAGCACGTGGCACAGATCCTGGACTCCCGGATGAACACTAAGTACGACGAGAATGACAAGCTGATCCGG
GAAGTGAAAGTGATCACCCTGAAGTCCAAGCTGGTGTCCGATTTCCGGAAGGATTTCCAGTTTTACAAAG
TGCGCGAGATCAACAACTACCACCACGCCCACGACGCCTACCTGAACGCCGTCGTGGGAACCGCCCTGAT
CAAAAAGTACCCTAAGCTGGAAAGCGAGTTCGTGTACGGCGACTACAAGGTGTACGACGTGCGGAAGATG
ATCGCCAAGAGCGAGCAGGAAATCGGCAAGGCTACCGCCAAGTACTTCTTCTACAGCAACATCATGAACT
TTTTCAAGACCGAGATTACCCTGGCCAACGGCGAGATCCGGAAGCGGCCTCTGATCGAGACAAACGGCGA
AACCGGGGAGATCGTGTGGGATAAGGGCCGGGATTTTGCCACCGTGCGGAAAGTGCTGAGCATGCCCCAA
GTGAATATCGTGAAAAAGACCGAGGTGCAGACAGGCGGCTTCAGCAAAGAGTCTATCCTGCCCAAGAGGA
ACAGCGATAAGCTGATCGCCAGAAAGAAGGACTGGGACCCTAAGAAGTACGGCGGCTTCGACAGCCCCAC
CGTGGCCTATTCTGTGCTGGTGGTGGCCAAAGTGGAAAAGGGCAAGTCCAAGAAACTGAAGAGTGTGAAA
GAGCTGCTGGGGATCACCATCATGGAAAGAAGCAGCTTCGAGAAGAATCCCATCGACTTTCTGGAAGCCA
AGGGCTACAAAGAAGTGAAAAAGGACCTGATCATCAAGCTGCCTAAGTACTCCCTGTTCGAGCTGGAAAA
CGGCCGGAAGAGAATGCTGGCCTCTGCCGGCGAACTGCAGAAGGGAAACGAACTGGCCCTGCCCTCCAAA
TATGTGAACTTCCTGTACCTGGCCAGCCACTATGAGAAGCTGAAGGGCTCCCCCGAGGATAATGAGCAGA
AACAGCTGTTTGTGGAACAGCACAAGCACTACCTGGACGAGATCATCGAGCAGATCAGCGAGTTCTCCAA
GAGAGTGATCCTGGCCGACGCTAATCTGGACAAAGTGCTGTCCGCCTACAACAAGCACCGGGATAAGCCC
ATCAGAGAGCAGGCCGAGAATATCATCCACCTGTTTACCCTGACCAATCTGGGAGCCCCTGCCGCCTTCA
AGTACTTTGACACCACCATCGACCGGAAGAGGTACACCAGCACCAAAGAGGTGCTGGACGCCACCCTGAT
CCACCAGAGCATCACCGGCCTGTACGAGACACGGATCGACCTGTCTCAGCTGGGAGGCGACAAGCGTCCT
GCTGCTACTAAGAAAGCTGGTCAAGCTAAGAAAAAGAAAGCTAGCGGCAGCGGCGCCACCAACTTCAGCC
TGCTGAAGCAGGCCGGCGACGTGGAGGAGAACCCCGGCCCCATGACCGAGTACAAGCCCACGGTGCGCCT
CGCCACCCGCGACGACGTCCCCAGGGCCGTACGCACCCTCGCCGCCGCGTTCGCCGACTACCCCGCCACG
CGCCACACCGTCGATCCGGACCGCCACATCGAGCGGGTCACCGAGCTGCAAGAACTCTTCCTCACGCGCG
TCGGGCTCGACATCGGCAAGGTGTGGGTCGCGGACGACGGCGCCGCGGTGGCGGTCTGGACCACGCCGGA
GAGCGTCGAAGCGGGGGCGGTGTTCGCCGAGATCGGCCCGCGCATGGCCGAGTTGAGCGGTTCCCGGCTG
GCCGCGCAGCAACAGATGGAAGGCCTCCTGGCGCCGCACCGGCCCAAGGAGCCCGCGTGGTTCCTGGCCA
CCGTCGGAGTCTCGCCCGACCACCAGGGCAAGGGTCTGGGCAGCGCCGTCGTGCTCCCCGGAGTGGAGGC
GGCCGAGCGCGCCGGGGTGCCCGCCTTCCTGGAGACCTCCGCGCCCCGCAACCTCCCCTTCTACGAGCGG
CTCGGCTTCACCGTCACCGCCGACGTCGAGGTGCCCGAAGGACCGCGCACCTGGTGCATGACCCGCAAGC
CCGGTGCCTGAACGCGTTAAGTCGACAATCAACCTCTGGATTACAAAATTTGTGAAAGATTGACTGGTAT
TCTTAACTATGTTGCTCCTTTTACGCTATGTGGATACGCTGCTTTAATGCCTTTGTATCATGCTATTGCT
TCCCGTATGGCTTTCATTTTCTCCTCCTTGTATAAATCCTGGTTGCTGTCTCTTTATGAGGAGTTGTGGC
CCGTTGTCAGGCAACGTGGCGTGGTGTGCACTGTGTTTGCTGACGCAACCCCCACTGGTTGGGGCATTGC
CACCACCTGTCAGCTCCTTTCCGGGACTTTCGCTTTCCCCCTCCCTATTGCCACGGCGGAACTCATCGCC
GCCTGCCTTGCCCGCTGCTGGACAGGGGCTCGGCTGTTGGGCACTGACAATTCCGTGGTGTTGTCGGGGA
AATCATCGTCCTTTCCTTGGCTGCTCGCCTGTGTTGCCACCTGGATTCTGCGCGGGACGTCCTTCTGCTA
CGTCCCTTCGGCCCTCAATCCAGCGGACCTTCCTTCCCGCGGCCTGCTGCCGGCTCTGCGGCCTCTTCCG
CGTCTTCGCCTTCGCCCTCAGACGAGTCGGATCTCCCTTTGGGCCGCCTCCCCGCGTCGACTTTAAGACC
AATGACTTACAAGGCAGCTGTAGATCTTAGCCACTTTTTAAAAGAAAAGGGGGGACTGGAAGGGCTAATT
CACTCCCAACGAAGACAAGATCTGCTTTTTGCTTGTACTGGGTCTCTCTGGTTAGACCAGATCTGAGCCT
GGGAGCTCTCTGGCTAACTAGGGAACCCACTGCTTAAGCCTCAATAAAGCTTGCCTTGAGTGCTTCAAGT
AGTGTGTGCCCGTCTGTTGTGTGACTCTGGTAACTAGAGATCCCTCAGACCCTTTTAGTCAGTGTGGAAA
ATCTCTAGCAGTACGTATAGTAGTTCATGTCATCTTATTATTCAGTATTTATAACTTGCAAAGAAATGAA
TATCAGAGAGTGAGAGGAACTTGTTTATTGCAGCTTATAATGGTTACAAATAAAGCAATAGCATCACAAA
TTTCACAAATAAAGCATTTTTTTCACTGCATTCTAGTTGTGGTTTGTCCAAACTCATCAATGTATCTTAT
CATGTCTGGCTCTAGCTATCCCGCCCCTAACTCCGCCCATCCCGCCCCTAACTCCGCCCAGTTCCGCCCA
TTCTCCGCCCCATGGCTGACTAATTTTTTTTATTTATGCAGAGGCCGAGGCCGCCTCGGCCTCTGAGCTA
TTCCAGAAGTAGTGAGGAGGCTTTTTTGGAGGCCTAGGGACGTACCCAATTCGCCCTATAGTGAGTCGTA
TTACGCGCGCTCACTGGCCGTCGTTTTACAACGTCGTGACTGGGAAAACCCTGGCGTTACCCAACTTAAT
CGCCTTGCAGCACATCCCCCTTTCGCCAGCTGGCGTAATAGCGAAGAGGCCCGCACCGATCGCCCTTCCC
AACAGTTGCGCAGCCTGAATGGCGAATGGG
[124 nt withheld, positions 8921-9044]
C
[91 nt withheld, positions 9046-9136]
A
[49 nt withheld, positions 9138-9186]
CCTTTGACGTTGGAGTCCACGTTCTTT
[37 nt withheld, positions 9214-9250]
ACCCTATCTCGGTCTATTCTTTTGATTTATAAGGGATTTTGCCGATTTCGGCCTATTGGTTAAAAAATGA
GCTGATTTAACAAAAATTTAACGCGAATTTTAACAAAATATTAACGCTTACAATTTAGGTGGCACTTTTC
GGGGAAATGTGCGCGGAACCCCTATTTGTTTATTTTTCTAAATACATTCAAATATGTATCCGCTCATGAG
ACAATAACCCTGATAAATGCTTCAATAATATTGAAAAAGGAAGAGTATGAGTATTCAACATTTCCGTGTC
GCCCTTATTCCCTTTTTTGCGGCATTTTGCCTTCCTGTTTTTGCTCACCCAGAAACGCTGGTGAAAGTAA
AAGATGCTGAAGATCAGTTGGGTGCACGAGTGGGTTACATCGAACTGGATCTCAACAGCGGTAAGATCCT
TGAGAGTTTTCGCCCCGAAGAACGTTTTCCAATGATGAGCACTTTTAAAGTTCTGCTATGTGGCGCGGTA
TTATCCCGTATTGACGCCGGGCAAGAGCAACTCGGTCGCCGCATACACTATTCTCAGAATGACTTGGTTG
AGTACTCACCAGTCACAGAAAAGCATCTTACGGATGGCATGACAGTAAGAGAATTATGCAGTGCTGCCAT
AACCATGAGTGATAACACTGCGGCCAACTTACTTCTGACAACGATCGGAGGACCGAAGGAGCTAACCGCT
TTTTTGCACAACATGGGGGATCATGTAACTCGCCTTGATCGTTGGGAACCGGAGCTGAATGAAGCCATAC
CAAACGACGAGCGTGACACCACGATGCCTGTAGCAATGGCAACAACGTTGCGCAAACTATTAACTGGCGA
ACTACTTACTCTAGCTTCCCGGCAACAATTAATAGACTGGATGGAGGCGGATAAAGTTGCAGGACCACTT
CTGCGCTCGGCCCTTCCGGCTGGCTGGTTTATTGCTGATAAATCTGGAGCCGGTGAGCGTGGGTCTCGCG
GTATCATTGCAGCACTGGGGCCAGATGGTAAGCCCTCCCGTATCGTAGTTATCTACACGACGGGGAGTCA
GGCAACTATGGATGAACGAAATAGACAGATCGCTGAGATAGGTGCCTCACTGATTAAGCATTGGTAACTG
TCAGACCAAGTTTACTCATATATACTTTAGATTGATTTAAAACTTCATTTTTAATTTAAAAGGATCTAGG
TGAAGATCCTTTTTGATAATCTCATGACCAAAATCCCTTAACGTGAGTTTTCGTTCCACTGAGCGTCAGA
CCCCGTAGAAAAGATCAAAGGATCTTCTTGAGATCCTTTTTTTCTGCGCGTAATCTGCTGCTTGCAAACA
AAAAAACCACCGCTACCAGCGGTGGTTTGTTTGCCGGATCAAGAGCTACCAACTCTTTTTCCGAAGGTAA
CTGGCTTCAGCAGAGCGCAGATACCAAATACTGTTCTTCTAGTGTAGCCGTAGTTAGGCCACCACTTCAA
GAACTCTGTAGCACCGCCTACATACCTCGCTCTGCTAATCCTGTTACCAGTGGCTGCTGCCAGTGGCGAT
AAGTCGTGTCTTACCGGGTTGGACTCAAGACGATAGTTACCGGATAAGGCGCAGCGGTCGGGCTGAACGG
GGGGTTCGTGCACACAGCCCAGCTTGGAGCGAACGACCTACACCGAACTGAGATACCTACAGCGTGAGCT
ATGAGAAAGCGCCACGCTTCCCGAAGGGAGAAAGGCGGACAGGTATCCGGTAAGCGGCAGGGTCGGAACA
GGAGAGCGCACGAGGGAGCTTCCAGGGGGAAACGCCTGGTATCTTTATAGTCCTGTCGGGTTTCGCCACC
TCTGACTTGAGCGTCGATTTTTGTGATGCTCGTCAGGGGGGCGGAGCCTATGGAAAAACGCCAGCAACGC
GGCCTTTTTACGGTTCCTGGCCTTTTGCTGGCCTTTTGCTCACATGTTCTTTCCTGCGTTATCCCCTGAT
TCTGTGGATAACCGTATTACCGCCTTTGAGTGAGCTGATACCGCTCGCCGCAGCCGAACGACCGAGCGCA
GCGAGTCAGTGAGCGAGGAAGCGGAAGAGCGCCCAATACGCAAACCGCCTCTCCCCGCGCGTTGGCCGAT
TCATTAATGCAGCTGGCACGACAGGTTTCCCGACTGGAAAGCGGGCAGTGAGCGCAACGCAATTAATGTG
AGTTAGCTCACTCATTAGGCACCCCAGGCTTTACACTTTATGCTTCCGGCTCGTATGTTGTGTGGAATTG
TGAGCGGATAACAATTTCACACAGGAAACAGCTATGACCATGATTACGCCAAGCGCGCAATTAACCCTCA
CTAAAGGGAACAAAAGCTGGAGCTGCAAGC
