>Addgene plasmid #164990 | CRISPR_HLA_DQA | depositor partial sequence | sequence record 320482 | U6-F primer
AATTAGAATTAATTTGACTGTAAACACAAAGATATTAGTACAAAATACGTGACGTAGAAAGTAATAATTT
CTTGGGTAGTTTGCAGTTTTAAAATTATGTTTTAAAATGGACTATCATATGCTTACCGTAACTTGAAAGT
ATTTCGATTTCTTGGCTTTATATATCTTGTGGAAAGGACGAAACACCGAATGGGCAGTCAGTCACAGAGT
TTTAGAGCTAGAAATAGCAAGTTAAAATAAGGCTAGTCCGTTATCAACTTGAAAAAGTGGCACCGAGTCG
GTGCTTTTTTGAATTCTAGATCTTGAGACAAATGGCAGTATTCATCCACAATTTTAAAAGAAAAGGGGGG
ATTGGGGGGTACAGTGCAGGGGAAAGAATAGTAGACATAATAGCAACAGACATACAAACTAAAGAATTAC
AAAAACAAATTACAAAAATTCAAAATTTTCGGGTTTATTACAGGGACAGCAGAGATCCACTTTGGCGCCG
GCTCGAGTGGCTCCGGTGCCCGTCAGTGGGCAGAGCGCACATCGCCCACAGTCCC
